>Addgene plasmid #11214 | pBABE Rad S105N | addgene partial sequence | sequence record 130679 | pBABE5 5'-CTTTATCCAGCCCTCAC-3'
CTGAGCGTGTCTGTGTGCGAGTGGACGGTCCCGGACGCGATGACCCTGAACGGCGGCGGCAGCGGAGCGG
GCGGGAGCCGCGGTGGGGGCCAGGAGCGCGAGCGCCGTCGGGGCAGCACACCCTGGGGCCCCGCCCCGCC
GCTGCACCGCCGCAGCATGCCGGTGGACGAGCGCGACCTGCAGGCGGCGCTGACCCCGGGTGCCCTGACG
GCGGCCGCGGCCGGGACGGGGACCCAGGGTCCCAGGCTGGACTGGCCCGAGGACTCCGAGGACTCGCTCA
GCTCAGGGGGCAGCGACTCAGACGAGAGCGTTTACAAGGTGCTGCTGCTGGGGGCGCCCGGCGTGGGCAA
GAACGCCCTGGCGCGCATCTTCGGCGGTGTGGAGGACGGGCCTGAAGCAGAGGCAGCAGGGCACACCTAT
GATCGCTCCATTGTAGTGGACGGAGAAGAGGCATCACTCATGGTCTACGACATTTGGGAGCAGGACGGGG
GCCGCTGGTTGCCCGGCCACTGCATGGCCATGGGGGATGCCTATGTCATTGTGTACTCAGTGACGGACAA
GGGCAGCTTCGAGAAGGCCTCAGAACTGCGGGTCCAGCTGCGGCGTGCACGGCAAACAGATGATGTGCCC
ATCATCCTCGTGGGCAACAAGAGCGACCTGGTGCGCTCTCGTGAGGTCTCGGTGGATGAGGGCCGGGCCT
GCGCGGTGGTCTTTGACTGCAAGTTCATTGAGACATCAGCGGCATTGCACCACAATGTCCAGGCGCTGTT
TGAA
