[The description below was written by a language model from this plasmid's Addgene catalogue record.]
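Description:
pBABE Rad S105N is a retroviral mammalian expression plasmid built on the pBABE-puro backbone (about 5.2 kb without insert). It is maintained in E. coli as a high-copy plasmid under ampicillin selection, and it carries a puromycin resistance marker for selecting transduced or transfected mammalian cells. No feature table accompanies the record, so the regulatory elements are not itemised. In the standard pBABE-puro design, Moloney murine leukemia virus long terminal repeats and a packaging signal flank the cargo, the 5′ LTR drives the inserted cDNA, and an internal SV40 early promoter drives the puromycin resistance gene. When the plasmid is introduced into a retroviral packaging cell line, the LTR-flanked region is packaged into replication-defective virus, which then integrates stably into dividing target cells.

The payload is an approximately 1.3 kb human Rad cDNA (gene symbol RRAD, also known as RAD, RAD1 or REM3), cloned between BamHI and EcoRI sites, both of which are retained. Rad is a Ras-related small GTPase, and this version carries the S105N substitution. The depositor describes the mutant as lacking GTP-binding activity in vitro and as a potential dominant negative form. The depositor also notes that the first in-frame ATG is used in vivo, giving a full-length protein of 308 residues. For this reason the mutant formerly called S66N-Rad is now numbered S105N. No epitope tag or reporter is recorded. The construct is suited to stable retroviral expression of GTP-binding-deficient Rad, for example to interfere with or probe endogenous Rad function in mammalian cells, typically alongside wild-type Rad controls.
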