Addgene plasmid #11214: pBABE Rad S105N
Depositing lab: Ronald Kahn. Depositing organization: Joslin Diabetes Center. Publication: Rad, a novel Ras-related GTPase, interacts with skeletal muscle beta-tropomyosin. Zhu J, Bilan PJ, Moyers JS, Antonetti DA, Kahn CR. J Biol Chem. 1996 Jan 12. 271(2):768-73. 10.1074/jbc.271.2.768 PubMed 8557685.
Backbone
  Vector backbone: pBABE-puro
  Backbone size w/o insert (bp): 5169
  Vector type: Mammalian Expression, Retroviral
  Selectable markers: Puromycin
Growth in bacteria
  Bacterial resistance: Ampicillin, 100 μg/mL
  Growth temperature: 37°C
  Growth strain: DH5alpha
  Copy number: High Copy
Gene/Insert
  Gene/Insert name: Rad
  Species: H. sapiens (human)
  Insert size (bp): 1300
  Mutation: S105N
  Entrez Gene: RRAD (a.k.a. RAD, RAD1, REM3)
  Cloning method: Restriction Enzyme; 5′ cloning site BamHI (not destroyed); 3′ cloning site EcoRI (not destroyed)
  Sequencing primers: 5′ pBABE 5'; 3′ pBABE 3'
Terms and licenses: Academic/Nonprofit Terms; Industry Terms: Not Available to Industry
Depositor comments: A potential dominant negative mutant of Rad, devoid of GTP-binding activity in vitro. The first in-frame ATG of rad is utilized in vivo. Hence, full-length Rad comprises 308 amino acid residues. The potentially dominant negative mutant of Rad (previously termed S66N-Rad) is therefore S105N-Rad.
How to cite: pBABE Rad S105N was a gift from Ronald Kahn (Addgene plasmid # 11214 ; http://n2t.net/addgene:11214 ; RRID:Addgene_11214)
